Addgene plasmid #225646: PtetA-PLacO3O1 350 bp with pBELO_L6-PT3-T4_CAMR_TAN+
Purpose: tetA and LacO3O1 promoters in tandem conformation with 350bp distance between them, expressing mCherry with pBELO_L6-PT3-T4 backbone and chloramphenicol resistance
Depositing lab: Andre Sanches Ribeiro. Depositing organization: Tampere University. Publication: Transcription Attenuation in Synthetic Promoters in Nonoverlapping Tandem Formation. Chauhan V, Baptista ISC, Arsh AM, Jagadeesan R, Dash S, Ribeiro AS. Biochemistry. 2024 Jul 12. doi: 10.1021/acs.biochem.4c00012. PubMed 38997112.
Backbone
  Vector backbone: pBELO_L6-PT3-T4_CAMR_TAN+
  Backbone manufacturer: IDT Iowa
  Vector type: Bacterial Expression
Growth in bacteria
  Bacterial resistance: Chloramphenicol, 25 μg/mL
  Growth temperature: 30°C
  Growth strain: DH5alpha
  Growth instructions: Grow in M9 glycerol media
  Copy number: Low Copy
Gene/Insert
  Gene/Insert name: tetR/tetA and LacO3O1 in tandem conformation
  Species: Escherichia coli
  Insert size (bp): 427
  Promoter: tetA and LacO3O1 promoters
  Tag / fusion protein: mCherry (C terminal on backbone)
  Cloning method: Gene Synthesis
  Sequencing primers: 5′ NA
Resource information
  A portion of this plasmid was derived from a plasmid made by: IDT Iowa
Terms and licenses: Academic/Nonprofit Terms; Industry Terms: Not Available to Industry
How to cite: PtetA-PLacO3O1 350 bp with pBELO_L6-PT3-T4_CAMR_TAN+ was a gift from Andre Sanches Ribeiro (Addgene plasmid # 225646 ; http://n2t.net/addgene:225646 ; RRID:Addgene_225646)
