[The description below was written by a language model from this plasmid's Addgene catalogue record and pLannotate feature annotations shown in this document.]
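Description:
PtetA-PLacO3O1 350 bp with pBELO_L6-PT3-T4_CAMR_TAN+ is a low-copy bacterial expression plasmid of about 7.9 kb built on a pBeloBAC-style, F-plasmid-derived backbone for use in Escherichia coli. The annotated sequence carries the F replication and maintenance machinery: the ori2/oriS origin with the repE initiator gene and the incC incompatibility region, an annotated oriV, and the sopA and sopB partitioning genes with a fragment of the centromere-like sopC site. Together these hold the plasmid at a very low, stable copy number, which keeps gene dosage close to that of a chromosomal locus. Selection is by chloramphenicol, through a cat gene driven by its own promoter.

The payload is a synthesized 427 bp regulatory insert that places two promoters in the same orientation, in non-overlapping tandem, upstream of a single mCherry coding sequence. The upstream element is the tetR/tetA promoter region. The downstream element is the lac promoter with its CAP binding site and lac operator, recorded as the LacO3O1 variant. The record gives the spacing between them as 350 bp. An rrnB T1 terminator follows mCherry. Upstream of the tandem pair and on the opposite strand sit a lambda t0 terminator, a short pHluorin/GFP-like fragment and a tet promoter fragment; these appear to be backbone remnants, though the record does not explain them. No tetR or lacI gene is annotated, so the repressors are presumably supplied by the host.

The red fluorescence readout reports the combined output of the two promoters. According to the associated publication, the construct was made to study transcription attenuation between synthetic tandem promoters, and it probably belongs to a series varying the inter-promoter distance.
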