Features (pLannotate 1.2.2; 19 found; start..end, strand, type, name):
      6..29      -  misc_feature   sopC (fragment): sopC; centromere-like partitioning region of the bacterial F plasmid
    105..1073    -  CDS            sopB: SOPB_ECOLI - Also known as B. Experimental evidence at protein level: Swiss-Prot protein existence level 1. Control of plasmid partitioning; required to recognize the cis-acting. Binds specifically with the DNA segment containing the sopC region. SopB is trans-acting. From Escherichia coli (strain K12).
   1073..2248    -  CDS            sopA: partitioning protein for the bacterial F plasmid; sopA
   2574..2824    -  misc_feature   incC: incC; incompatibility region of the bacterial F plasmid
   2827..3582    -  CDS            repE: replication initiation protein for the bacterial F plasmid; repE
   3673..3892    -  rep_origin     ori2: secondary origin of replication for the bacterial F plasmid; also known as oriS
   3968..4582    -  rep_origin     oriV: origin of replication for the bacterial F plasmid
   4980..5324    -  CDS            resD (fragment): REDF_ECOLI - Also known as D. Protein inferred from homology: Swiss-Prot protein existence level 3. Acts as a repressor of transcription and as a site-specific resolvase that cleaves at the RfsF site. From Escherichia coli (strain K12).
   5440..5542    +  promoter       cat promoter: promoter of the E. coli cat gene encoding chloramphenicol acetyltransferase
   5543..6199    +  CDS            cat: CAT_ECOLX - Experimental evidence at protein level: Swiss-Prot protein existence level 1. This enzyme is an effector of chloramphenicol resistance in bacteria. From Escherichia coli. This protein is used as a marker in many commonly used cloning vectors, such as pACYC184.
   6287..6304    -  promoter       tet promoter (fragment): E. coli promoter for tetracycline efflux protein gene
   6337..6431    -  terminator     lambda t0 terminator: transcription terminator from phage lambda
   6491..6537    -  CDS            ecliptic pHluorin (fragment): pH-sensitive mutant of green fluorescent protein (Miesenböck et al., 1998) responds to a drop in pH with a gradual loss (eclipsing) of excitation at 475 nm, accompanied by a reduction of excitation at 395 nm
   6543..6598    +  promoter       tetR/tetA promoters: tetR; overlapping promoters for bacterial tetR and tetA
   6862..6883    +  protein_bind   CAP binding site: CAP binding activates transcription in the presence of cAMP. E. coli catabolite activator protein
   6898..6928    +  promoter       lac promoter: promoter for the E. coli lac operon
   6936..6952    +  protein_bind   lac operator: The lac repressor binds to the lac operator to inhibit transcription in E. coli. This inhibition can be relieved by adding lactose or isopropyl-β-D-thiogalactopyranoside (IPTG). lac repressor encoded by lacI
   7006..7713    +  CDS            mCherry: mCherry is a basic (constitutively fluorescent) red fluorescent protein published in 2004, derived from Discosoma sp.. It is reported to be a very rapidly-maturing monomer with low acid sensitivity.
   7776..7862    +  terminator     rrnB T1 terminator: Escherichia coli rrnB; transcription terminator T1 from the E. coli rrnB gene
>Addgene plasmid #225646 | PtetA-PLacO3O1 350 bp with pBELO_L6-PT3-T4_CAMR_TAN+ | addgene full sequence | sequence record 448711 | Addgene NGS Result
AAGTGGGGCCCAGAGAGAATATTCAGGCCAGTTATGCTTTCTGGCCTGTAACAAAGGACATTAAGTAAAG
ACAGATAAACGTAGACTAAAACGTGGTCGCATCAGGGTGCTGGCTTTTCAAGTTCCTTAAGAATGGCCTC
AATTTTCTCTATACACTCAGTTGGAACACGGGACCTGTCCAGGTTAAGCACCATTTTATCGCCCTTATAC
AATACTGTCGCTCCAGGAGCAAACTGATGTCGTGAGCTTAAACTAGTTCTTGATGCAGATGACGTTTTAA
GCACAGAAGTTAAAAGAGTGATAACTTCTTCAGCTTCAAATATCACCCCAGCTTTTTTCTGCTCATGAAG
GTTAGATGCCTGCTGCTTAAGTAATTCCTCTTTATCTGTAAAGGCTTTTTGAAGTGCATCACCTGACCGG
GCAGATAGTTCACCGGGGTGAGAAAAAAGAGCAACAACTGATTTAGGCAATTTGGCGGTGTTGATACAGC
GGGTAATAATCTTACGTGAAATATTTTCCGCATCAGCCAGCGCAGAAATATTTCCAGCAAATTCATTCTG
CAATCGGCTTGCATAACGCTGACCACGTTCATAAGCACTTGTTGGGCGATAATCGTTACCCAATCTGGAT
AATGCAGCCATCTGCTCATCATCCAGCTCGCCAACCAGAACACGATAATCACTTTCGGTAAGTGCAGCAG
CTTTACGACGGCGACTCCCATCGGCAATTTCTATGACACCAGATACTCTTCGACCGAACGCCGGTGTCTG
TTGACCAGTCAGTAGAAAAGAAGGGATGAGATCATCCAGTGCGTCCTCAGTAAGCAGCTCCTGGTCACGT
TCATTACCTGACCATACCCGAGAGGTCTTCTCAACACTATCACCCCGGAGCACTTCAAGAGTAAACTTCA
CATCCCGACCACATACAGGCAAAGTAATGGCATTACCGCGAGCCATTACTCCTACGCGCGCAATTAACGA
ATCCACCATCGGGGCAGCTGGTGTCGATAACGAAGTATCTTCAACCGGTTGAGTATTGAGCGTATGTTTT
GGAATAACAGGCGCACGCTTCATTATCTAATCTCCCAGCGTGGTTTAATCAGACGATCGAAAATTTCATT
GCAGACAGGTTCCCAAATAGAAAGAGCATTTCTCCAGGCACCAGTTGAAGAGCGTTGATCAATGGCCTGT
TCAAAAACAGTTCTCATCCGGATCTGACCTTTACCAACTTCATCCGTTTCACGTACAACATTTTTTAGAA
CCATGCTTCCCCAGGCATCCCGAATTTGCTCCTCCATCCACGGGGACTGAGAGCCATTACTATTGCTGTA
TTTGGTAAGCAAAATACGTACATCAGGCTCGAACCCTTTAAGATCAACGTTCTTGAGCAGATCACGAAGC
ATATCGAAAAACTGCAGTGCGGAGGTGTAGTCAAACAACTCAGCAGGCGTGGGAACAATCAGCACATCAG
CAGCACATACGACATTAATCGTGCCGATACCCAGGTTAGGCGCGCTGTCAATAACTATGACATCATAGTC
ATGAGCAACAGTTTCAATGGCCAGTCGGAGCATCAGGTGTGGATCGGTGGGCAGTTTACCTTCATCAAAT
TTGCCCATTAACTCAGTTTCAATACGGTGCAGAGCCAGACAGGAAGGAATAATGTCAAGCCCCGGCCAGC
AAGTGGGCTTTATTGCATAAGTGACATCGTCCTTTTCCCCAAGATAGAAAGGCAGGAGAGTGTCTTCTGC
ATGAATATGAAGATCTGGTACCCATCCGTGATACATTGAGGCTGTTCCCTGGGGGTCGTTACCTTCCACG
AGCAAAACACGTAGCCCCTTCAGAGCCAGATCCTGAGCAAGATGAACAGAAACTGAGGTTTTGTAAACGC
CACCTTTATGGGCAGCAACCCCGATCACCGGTGGAAATACGTCTTCAGCACGTCGCAATCGCGTACCAAA
CACATCACGCATATGATTAATTTGTTCAATTGTATAACCAACACGTTGCTCAACCCGTCCTCGAATTTCC
ATATCCGGGTGCGGTAGTCGCCCTGCTTTCTCGGCATCTCTGATAGCCTGAGAAGAAACCCCAACTAAAT
CCGCTGCTTCACCTATTCTCCAGCGCCGGGTTATTTTCCTCGCTTCCGGGCTGTCATCATTAAACTGTGC
AATGGCGATAGCCTTCGTCATTTCATGACCAGCGTTTATGCACTGGTTAAGTGTTTCCATGAGTTTCATT
CTGAACATCCTTTAATCATTGCTTTGCGTTTTTTTATTAAATCTTGCAATTTACTGCAAAGCAACAACAA
AATCGCAAAGTCATCAAAAAACCGCAAAGTTGTTTAAAATAAGAGCAACACTACAAAAGGAGATAAGAAG
AGCACATACCTCAGTCACTTATTATCACTAGCGCTCGCCGCAGCCGTGTAACCGAGCATAGCGAGCGAAC
TGGCGAGGAAGCAAAGAAGAACTGTTCTGTCAGATAGCTCTTACGCTCAGCGCAAGAAGAAATATCCACC
GTGGGAAAAACTCCAGGTAGAGGTACACACGCGGATAGCCAATTCAGAGTAATAAACTGTGATAATCAAC
CCTCATCAATGATGACGAACTAACCCCCGATATCAAGTCACATGACGAAGGGAAAGAGAAGGAAATCAAC
TGTGACAAACTGCCCTCAAATTTGGCTTCCTTAAAAATTACAGTTCAAAAAGTATGAGAAAATCCATGCA
GGCTGAAGGAAACAGCAAAACTGTGACAAATTACCCTCAGTAGGTCAGAACAAATGTGACGAACCACCCT
CAAATCTGTGACAGATAACCCTCAGACTATCCTGTCGTCATGGAAGTGATATCGCGGAAGGAAAATACGA
TATGAGTCGTCTGGCGGCCTTTCTTTTTCTCAATGTATGAGAGGCGCATTGGAGTTCTGCTGTTGATCTC
ATTAACACAGACCTGCAGGAAGCGGCGGCGGAAGTCAGGCATACGCTGGTAACTTTGAGGCAGCTGGTAA
CGCTCTATGATCCAGTCGATTTTCAGAGAGACGATGCCTGAGCCATCCGGCTTACGATACTGACACAGGG
ATTCGTATAAACGCATGGCATACGGATTGGTGATTTCTTTTGTTTCACTAAGCCGAAACTGCGTAAACCG
GTTCTGTAACCCGATAAAGAAGGGAATGAGATATGGGTTGATATGTACACTGTAAAGCCCTCTGGATGGA
CTGTGCGCACGTTTGATAAACCAAGGAAAAGATTCATAGCCTTTTTCATCGCCGGCATCCTCTTCAGGGC
GATAAAAAACCACTTCCTTCCCCGCGAAACTCTTCAATGCCTGCCGTATATCCTTACTGGCTTCCGCAGA
GGTCAATCCGAATATTTCAGCATATTTAGCAACATGGATCTCGCAGATACCGTCATGTTCCTGTAGGGTG
CCATCAGATTTTCTGATCTGGTCAACGAACAGATACAGCATACGTTTTTGATCCCGGGAGAGACTATATG
CCGCCTCAGTGAGGTCGTTTGACTGGACGATTCGCGGGCTATTTTTACGTTTCTTGTGATTGATAACCGC
TGTTTCCGCCATGACAGATCCATGTGAAGTGTGACAAGTTTTTAGATTGTCACACTAAATAAAAAAGAGT
CAATAAGCAGGGATAACTTTGTGAAAAAACAGCTTCTTCTGAGGGCAATTTGTCACAGGGTTAAGGGCAA
TTTGTCACAGACAGGACTGTCATTTGAGGGTGATTTGTCACACTGAAAGGGCAATTTGTCACAACACCTT
CTCTAGAACCAGCATGGATAAAGGCCTACAAGGCGCTCTAAAAAAGAAGATCTAAAAACTATAAAAAAAA
TAATTATAAAAATATCCCCGTGGATAAGTGGATAACCCCAAGGGAAGTTTTTTCAGGCATCGTGTGTAAG
CAGAATATATAAGTGCTGTTCCCTGGTGCTTCCTCGCTCACTCGACCGGGAGGGTTCGAGAAGGGGGGGC
ACCCCCCTTCGGCGTGCGCGGTCACGCGCACAGGGCGCAGCCCTGGTTAAAAACAAGGTTTATAAATATT
GGTTTAAAAGCAGGTTAAAAGACAGGTTAGCGGTGGCCGAAAAACGGGCGGAAACCCTTGCAAATGCTGG
ATTTTCTGCCTGTGGACAGCCCCTCAAATGTCAATAGGTGCGCCCCTCATCTGTCAGCACTCTGCCCCTC
AAGTGTCAAGGATCGCGCCCCTCATCTGTCAGTAGTCGCGCCCCTCAAGTGTCAATACCGCAGGGCACTT
ATCCCCAGGCTTGTCCACATCATCTGTGGGAAACTCGCGTAAAATCAGGCGTTTTCGCCGATTTGCGAGG
CTGGCCAGCTCCACGTCGCCGGCCGAAATCGAGCCTGCCCCTCATCTGTCAACGCCGCGCCGGGTGAGTC
GGCCCCTCAAGTGTCAACGTCCGCCCCTCATCTGTCAGTGAGGGCCAAGTTTTCCGCGAGGTATCCACAA
CGCCGGCGGCCGGCCGCGGTGTCTCGCACACGGCTTCGACGGCGTTTCTGGCGCGTTTGCAGGGCCATAG
ACGGCCGCCAGCCCAGCGGCGAGGGCAACCAGCCGAGGGCTTCGCCCTGTCGCTCGACTGCGGCGAGCAC
TACTGGCTGTAAAAGGACAGACCACATCATGGTTCTGTGTTCATTAGGTTGTTCTGTCCATTGCTGACAT
AATCCGCTCCACTTCAACGTAACACCGCACGAAGATTTCTATTGTTCCTGAAGGCATATTCAAATCGTTT
TCGTTACCGCTTGCTGGCATCATGACAGAACACTACTTCCTATAAACGCTACACAGGCTCCTGAGATTAA
TAATGCGGATCTCTACGATAATGGGAGATTTTCCCGACTGTTTCGTTCGCTTCTCAGTGGATAACAGCCA
GCTTCTCTGTTTAACAGACAAAAACAGCATATCCACTCAGTTCCACATTTCCATATAAAGGCCAAGGCAT
TTATTCTCAGGATAATTGTTTCAGCATCGCAACCGCATCAGACTCCGGCATCGCAAACTGCACCCGGTGC
CGGGCAGCCACATCCAGCGCAAAAACCTTCGTGTAGACTTCCGTTGAACTGATGGACTTATGTCCCATCA
GGCTTTGCAGAACTTTCAGCGGTATACCGGCATACAGCATGTGCATCGCATAGGAATGGCGGAACGTATG
TGGTGTGACCGGAACAGAGAACGTCACACCGTCAGCAGCAGCGGCGGCAACCGCCTCCCCAATCCAGGTC
CTGACCGTTCTGTCCGTCACTTCCCAGATCCGCGCTTTCTCTGTCCTTCCTGTGCGACGGTTACGCCGCT
CCATGAGCTTATCGCGAATAAATACCTGTGACGGAAGATCACTTCGCAGAATAAATAAATCCTGGTGTCC
CTGTTGATACCGGGAAGCCCTGGGCCAACTTTTGGCGAAAATGAGACGTTGATCGGCACGTAAGAGGTTC
CAACTTTCACCATAATGAAATAAGATCACTACCGGGCGTATTTTTTGAGTTATCGAGATTTTCAGGAGCT
AAGGAAGCTAAAATGGAGAAAAAAATCACTGGATATACCACCGTTGATATATCCCAATGGCATCGTAAAG
AACATTTTGAGGCATTTCAGTCAGTTGCTCAATGTACCTATAACCAGACCGTTCAGCTGGATATTACGGC
CTTTTTAAAGACCGTAAAGAAAAATAAGCACAAGTTTTATCCGGCCTTTATTCACATTCTTGCCCGCCTG
ATGAATGCTCATCCGGAATTTCGTATGGCAATGAAAGACGGTGAGCTGGTGATATGGGATAGTGTTCACC
CTTGTTACACCGTTTTCCATGAGCAAACTGAAACGTTTTCATCGCTCTGGAGTGAATACCACGACGATTT
CCGGCAGTTTCTACACATATATTCGCAAGATGTGGCGTGTTACGGTGAAAACCTGGCCTATTTCCCTAAA
GGGTTTATTGAGAATATGTTTTTCGTCTCAGCCAATCCCTGGGTGAGTTTCACCAGTTTTGATTTAAACG
TGGCCAATATGGACAACTTCTTCGCCCCCGTTTTCACGATGGGCAAATATTATACGCAAGGCGACAAGGT
GCTGATGCCGCTGGCGATTCAGGTTCATCATGCCGTTTGTGATGGCTTCCATGTCGGCAGAATGCTTAAT
GAATTACAACAGTACTGCGATGAGTGGCAGGGCGGGGCGTAATTTTTTTAAGGCAGTTATTGGTGCCCTT
AAACGCCTGGTTGCTACGCCTGAATAAGTGATAATAAGCGGATGAATGGCAGAAATTCGATGATAAGCTG
TCAAACATGAGAATTGGTCTCGACGAGTATGCTTGGATTCTCACCAATAAAAAACGCCCGGCGGCAACCG
AGCGTTCTGAACAAATCCAGATGGAGTTCTGAGGTCATTACTGGATCTATCAACAGGAGTCCAAGCGACG
TCTGTGCAAGTACTACTGTTCTGCAGTCACTTGAATTCGATACCCAGCTGTTATTTGTATAGTTCATCCA
TGCCATGTGTAATCCCAGCAGCGGTTATTTTTGTTGACACTCTATCATTGATAGAGTTATTTTACCACTC
CCTATCAGTGATAGAGAAAAGTGAAATGGATACGAATTTACGTATAGAGCGGGTCATCGAAAGGTTATAC
TCTCGTAGTTAACATCTAGCCCGGCCCTATCAGTACAGCAGTGCCTTGAATGACATACTCATCATTAAAT
TTTCTCTACAGCCAAACGACCAAGTGCATTTCCAGGGAGCGCGACGACGAGCAGTCATGAAAGTCTTAGT
ACTGGACGTGCCGTTTCACTGCGAATAATACCTGGAGCTGTCTGGAAAGCGGGCAGTGAGCGCAACGCAA
TTAATGTGAGTTAGCTCACTCATTAGGCACCCCAGGCTTTACACTTTATGCTTCCGGCTCGTATGTTGTG
TGGAATTGTGAGCGGATAACAATTTCACACAGGATTCACACCAATTGATAATATACAAGATTAAGGAGGT
AAAGAATGGTGAGCAAGGGCGAGGAGGATAACATGGCCATCATCAAGGAGTTCATGCGCTTCAAGGTTCA
CATGGAGGGCTCCGTGAACGGCCACGAGTTCGAGATCGAGGGCGAGGGCGAGGGCCGCCCCTACGAGGGC
ACCCAGACCGCCAAGCTGAAGGTGACCAAGGGTGGCCCCCTGCCCTTCGCCTGGGACATCCTGTCCCCTC
AGTTCATGTACGGCTCCAAGGCCTACGTGAAGCACCCCGCCGACATCCCCGACTACTTGAAGCTGTCCTT
CCCCGAGGGCTTCAAGTGGGAGCGCGTGATGAACTTCGAGGACGGCGGCGTGGTGACCGTGACCCAGGAC
TCCTCCCTGCAAGACGGCGAGTTCATCTACAAGGTGAAGCTGCGCGGCACCAACTTCCCCTCCGACGGCC
CCGTAATGCAGAAGAAGACTATGGGCTGGGAGGCCTCCTCCGAGCGGATGTACCCCGAGGACGGCGCGCT
GAAGGGCGAGATCAAGCAGAGGCTGAAGCTGAAGGACGGCGGCCACTACGACGCTGAGGTCAAGACCACC
TACAAGGCCAAGAAGCCCGTGCAACTGCCCGGCGCGTACAACGTCAACATCAAGTTGGACATCACCTCCC
ACAACGAGGACTACACCATCGTGGAACAGTACGAACGCGCCGAGGGCCGCCACTCCACCGGCGGCATGGA
CGAGCTGTATAAGTAAGATATCTATCGCCCTAGGGACCGTCTCGAGAGAATCAATATTAATCCAACGCGT
GGCATCAAATAAAACGAAAGGCTCAGTCGAAAGACTGGGCCTTTCGTTTTATCTGTTGTTTGTCGGTGAA
CGCTCTCCTGAGTAGGACAAATCCGCCGCCCTAGACTTAGGCGTTCGGCTGCGGCGAGCGGTATCAGCTC
ACTCAAAG
